>Addgene plasmid #82190 | pDONR223_ATF4_WT | addgene full sequence | sequence record 164053 | Addgene NGS result 5'--3'
GGCAGTTCCCTACTCTCGCGTTAACGCTAGCATGGATGTTTTCCCAGTCACGACGTTGTAAAACGACGGC
CAGTCTTAAGCTCGGGCCCCAAATAATGATTTTATTTTGACTGATAGTGACCTGTTCGTTGCAACAAATT
GATGAGCAATGCTTTTTTATAATGCCAACTTTGTACAAAAAAGTTGGCATGACCGAAATGAGCTTCCTGA
GCAGCGAGGTGTTGGTGGGGGACTTGATGTCCCCCTTCGACCAGTCGGGTTTGGGGGCTGAAGAAAGCCT
AGGTCTCTTAGATGATTACCTGGAGGTGGCCAAGCACTTCAAACCTCATGGGTTCTCCAGCGACAAGGCT
AAGGCGGGCTCCTCCGAATGGCTGGCTGTGGATGGGTTGGTCAGTCCCTCCAACAACAGCAAGGAGGATG
CCTTCTCCGGGACAGATTGGATGTTGGAGAAAATGGATTTGAAGGAGTTCGACTTGGATGCCCTGTTGGG
TATAGATGACCTGGAAACCATGCCAGATGACCTTCTGACCACGTTGGATGACACTTGTGATCTCTTTGCC
CCCCTAGTCCAGGAGACTAATAAGCAGCCCCCCCAGACGGTGAACCCAATTGGCCATCTCCCAGAAAGTT
TAACAAAACCCGACCAGGTTGCCCCCTTCACCTTCTTACAACCTCTTCCCCTTTCCCCAGGGGTCCTGTC
CTCCACTCCAGATCATTCCTTTAGTTTAGAGCTGGGCAGTGAAGTGGATATCACTGAAGGAGATAGGAAG
CCAGACTACACTGCTTACGTTGCCATGATCCCTCAGTGCATAAAGGAGGAAGACACCCCTTCAGATAATG
ATAGTGGCATCTGTATGAGCCCAGAGTCCTATCTGGGGTCTCCTCAGCACAGCCCCTCTACCAGGGGCTC
TCCAAATAGGAGCCTCCCATCTCCAGGTGTTCTCTGTGGGTCTGCCCGTCCCAAACCTTACGATCCTCCT
GGAGAGAAGATGGTAGCAGCAAAAGTAAAGGGTGAGAAACTGGATAAGAAGCTGAAAAAAATGGAGCAAA
ACAAGACAGCAGCCACTAGGTACCGCCAGAAGAAGAGGGCGGAGCAGGAGGCTCTTACTGGTGAGTGCAA
AGAGCTGGAAAAGAAGAACGAGGCTCTAAAAGAGAGGGCGGATTCCCTGGCCAAGGAGATCCAGTACCTG
AAAGATTTGATAGAAGAGGTCCGCAAGGCAAGGGGGAAGAAAAGGGTCCCCTACCCAACTTTCTTGTACA
AAGTTGGCATTATAAGAAAGCATTGCTTATCAATTTGTTGCAACGAACAGGTCACTATCAGTCAAAATAA
AATCATTATTTGCCATCCAGCTGATATCCCCTATAGTGAGTCGTATTACATGGTCATAGCTGTTTCCTGG
CAGCTCTGGCCCGTGTCTCAAAATCTCTGATGTTACATTGCACAAGATAAAAATATATCATCATGCCTCC
TCTAGACCAGCCAGGACAGAAATGCCTCGACTTCGCTGCTACCCAAGGTTGCCGGGTGACGCACACCGTG
GAAACGGATGAAGGCACGAACCCAGTGGACATAAGCCTGTTCGGTTCGTAAGCTGTAATGCAAGTAGCGT
ATGCGCTCACGCAACTGGTCCAGAACCTTGACCGAACGCAGCGGTGGTAACGGCGCAGTGGCGGTTTTCA
TGGCTTGTTATGACTGTTTTTTTGGGGTACAGTCTATGCCTCGGGCATCCAAGCAGCAAGCGCGTTACGC
CGTGGGTCGATGTTTGATGTTATGGAGCAGCAACGATGTTACGCAGCAGGGCAGTCGCCCTAAAACAAAG
TTAAACATTATGAGGGAAGCGGTGATCGCCGAAGTATCGACTCAACTATCAGAGGTAGTTGGCGTCATCG
AGCGCCATCTCGAACCGACGTTGCTGGCCGTACATTTGTACGGCTCCGCAGTGGATGGCGGCCTGAAGCC
ACACAGTGATATTGATTTGCTGGTTACGGTGACCGTAAGGCTTGATGAAACAACGCGGCGAGCTTTGATC
AACGACCTTTTGGAAACTTCGGCTTCCCCTGGAGAGAGCGAGATTCTCCGCGCTGTAGAAGTCACCATTG
TTGTGCACGACGACATCATTCCGTGGCGTTATCCAGCTAAGCGCGAACTGCAATTTGGAGAATGGCAGCG
CAATGACATTCTTGCAGGTATCTTCGAGCCAGCCACGATCGACATTGATCTGGCTATCTTGCTGACAAAA
GCAAGAGAACATAGCGTTGCCTTGGTAGGTCCAGCGGCGGAGGAACTCTTTGATCCGGTTCCTGAACAGG
ATCTATTTGAGGCGCTAAATGAAACCTTAACGCTATGGAACTCGCCGCCCGACTGGGCTGGCGATGAGCG
AAATGTAGTGCTTACGTTGTCCCGCATTTGGTACAGCGCAGTAACCGGCAAAATCGCGCCGAAGGATGTC
GCTGCCGACTGGGCAATGGAGCGCCTGCCGGCCCAGTATCAGCCCGTCATACTTGAAGCTAGACAGGCTT
ATCTTGGACAAGAAGAAGATCGCTTGGCCTCGCGCGCAGATCAGTTGGAAGAATTTGTCCACTACGTGAA
AGGCGAGATCACCAAGGTAGTCGGCAAATAACCCTCGAGCCACCCATGACCAAAATCCCTTAACGTGAGT
TACGCGTCGTTCCACTGAGCGTCAGACCCCGTAGAAAAGATCAAAGGATCTTCTTGAGATCCTTTTTTTC
TGCGCGTAATCTGCTGCTTGCAAACAAAAAAACCACCGCTACCAGCGGTGGTTTGTTTGCCGGATCAAGA
GCTACCAACTCTTTTTCCGAAGGTAACTGGCTTCAGCAGAGCGCAGATACCAAATACTGTTCTTCTAGTG
TAGCCGTAGTTAGGCCACCACTTCAAGAACTCTGTAGCACCGCCTACATACCTCGCTCTGCTAATCCTGT
TACCAGTGGCTGCTGCCAGTGGCGATAAGTCGTGTCTTACCGGGTTGGACTCAAGACGATAGTTACCGGA
TAAGGCGCAGCGGTCGGGCTGAACGGGGGGTTCGTGCACACAGCCCAGCTTGGAGCGAACGACCTACACC
GAACTGAGATACCTACAGCGTGAGCTATGAGAAAGCGCCACGCTTCCCGAAGGGAGAAAGGCGGACAGGT
ATCCGGTAAGCGGCAGGGTCGGAACAGGAGAGCGCACGAGGGAGCTTCCAGGGGGAAACGCCTGGTATCT
TTATAGTCCTGTCGGGTTTCGCCACCTCTGACTTGAGCGTCGATTTTTGTGATGCTCGTCAGGGGGGCGG
AGCCTATGGAAAAACGCCAGCAACGCGGCCTTTTTACGGTTCCTGGCCTTTTGCTGGCCTTTTGCTCACA
TGTTCTTTCCTGCGTTATCCCCTGATTCTGTGGATAACCGTATTACCGCCTTTGAGTGAGCTGATACCGC
TCGCCGCAGCCGAACGACCGAGCGCAGCGAGTCAGTGAGCGAGGAAGCGGAAGAGCGCCCAATACGCAAA
CCGCCTCTCCCCGCGCGTTGGCCGATTCATTAATGCAGCTGGCACGACAGGTTTCCCGACTGGAAAGCGG
GCAGTGAGCGCAACGCAATTAATACGCGTACCGCTAGCCAGGAAGAGTTTGTAGAAACGCAAAAAGGCCA
TCCGTCAGGATGGCCTTCTGCTTAGTTTGATGCCTGGCAGTTTATGGCGGGCGTCCTGCCCGCCACCCTC
CGGGCCGTTGCTTCACAACGTTCAAATCCGCTCCCGGCGGATTTGTCCTACTCAGGAGAGCGTTCACCGA
CAAACAACAGATAAAACGAAAGGCCCAGTCTTCCGACTGAGCCTTTCGTTTTATTTGATGCCT
Features (pLannotate 1.2.2; 12 found; start..end, strand, type, name):
     38..74      -  CDS            lacZα (fragment): LacZα fragment of β-galactosidase; lacZ fragment
     91..186     +  protein_bind   attL3: mutant version of attL; recombination site for the Gateway® LR reaction LR Clonase™
    189..1241    +  CDS            ATF4: ATF4_HUMAN - Also known as CREB2 From Homo sapiens (Human).
   1243..1342    -  protein_bind   attL2: mutant version of attL; recombination site for the Gateway® LR reaction LR Clonase™
   1360..1378    -  promoter       T7 promoter: promoter for bacteriophage T7 RNA polymerase
   1568..1591    +  promoter       Pc promoter (fragment): intI1 (promoter lies within the coding sequence); class 1 integron promoter
   1767..1823    +  CDS            GmR (fragment): gentamycin acetyltransferase; aacC1; confers resistance to gentamycin
   1830..2621    +  CDS            SmR: aminoglycoside adenylyltransferase (Murphy, 1985); aadA; confers resistance to spectinomycin and streptomycin
   2714..3302    +  rep_origin     ori: high-copy-number ColE1/pMB1/pBR322/pUC origin of replication
   3485..3577    +  CDS            lacI (fragment): lac repressor; lacI; The lac repressor binds to the lac operator to inhibit transcription in E. coli. This inhibition can be relieved by adding lactose or isopropyl-β-D-thiogalactopyranoside (IPTG).
   3632..3659    -  terminator     rrnB T2 terminator: transcription terminator T2 from the E. coli rrnB gene
   3791..3834    +  terminator     rrnB T1 terminator: Escherichia coli rrnB; transcription terminator T1 from the E. coli rrnB gene
