[The description below was written by a language model from this plasmid's Addgene catalogue record and pLannotate feature annotations shown in this document.]
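Description:
pDONR223_ATF4_WT is a Gateway entry clone built on the Invitrogen pDONR223 backbone, carrying the wild-type open reading frame of human ATF4 (also known as CREB2), a transcription factor. It belongs to the Target Accelerator Plasmid Collection, a set of wild-type and variant cancer-gene ORFs assembled for systematic functional testing of alleles. The plasmid is maintained in E. coli through a high-copy ColE1/pUC-type origin and selected with spectinomycin, conferred by the aadA (SmR) aminoglycoside adenylyltransferase gene. The annotation also picks up a fragment of a class 1 integron Pc promoter and a short gentamicin acetyltransferase remnant just upstream of that marker. Short lacZα and lacI fragments are likewise annotated as backbone remnants. The rrnB T1 and T2 terminators lie upstream of the cloning region, where such terminators serve to limit read-through transcription into the insert.

In the 3,843-nt sequenced record, the ATF4 coding sequence is flanked by two attL recombination sites. The annotation software labels them attL3 and attL2, both mutant versions of attL that are substrates for the LR Clonase reaction. The record lists no promoter for the insert, so the plasmid is not itself an expression construct. A T7 promoter sits just beyond the downstream attL site on the opposite strand. The ORF is in the "open" configuration, with no stop codon immediately after the insert, so transfer into a suitable destination vector can yield in-frame C-terminal fusions to tags or reporters. The plasmid's typical use is as a sequence-verified ATF4 source for LR recombination into expression vectors, where it can serve as the wild-type reference alongside variant alleles in functional or morphological profiling screens.
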