Addgene plasmid #82190: pDONR223_ATF4_WT
Purpose: Gateway Donor vector containing ATF4 , part of the Target Accelerator Plasmid Collection.
Depositing lab: Jesse Boehm & William Hahn & David Root. Depositing organization: Broad Institute. Publication: Systematic Functional Interrogation of Rare Cancer Variants Identifies Oncogenic Alleles. Kim E, Ilic N, Shrestha Y, Zou L, Kamburov A, Zhu C, Yang X, Lubonja R, Tran N, Nguyen C, Lawrence MS, Piccioni F, Bagul M, Doench JG, Chouinard CR, Wu X, Hogstrom L, Natoli T, Tamayo P, Horn H, Corsello SM, Lage K, Root DE, Subramanian A, Golub TR, Getz G, Boehm JS, Hahn WC. Cancer Discov. 2016 Jul;6(7):714-26. doi: 10.1158/2159-8290.CD-16-0160. Epub 2016 May 4. PubMed 27147599.
Backbone
  Vector backbone: pDONR223
  Backbone manufacturer: Invitrogen
  Backbone size w/o insert (bp): 2790
  Vector type: Gateway Entry vector
Growth in bacteria
  Bacterial resistance: Spectinomycin, 50 μg/mL
  Growth temperature: 37°C
  Growth strain: DH5alpha
  Copy number: High Copy
Gene/Insert
  Gene/Insert name: ATF4
  Species: H. sapiens (human)
  Mutation: WT
  GenBank ID: NM_001675.4
  Entrez Gene: ATF4 (a.k.a. CREB-2, CREB2, TAXREB67, TXREB)
  Promoter: None
  Cloning method: Gateway Cloning
  Sequencing primers: 5′ M13pUC-fwd; 3′ M13-Rev
Terms and licenses: Academic/Nonprofit Terms; Industry Terms: Not Available to Industry
Depositor comments: Open state: NO stop codon immediately follows insert. Supporting reference: Systematic morphological profiling of human gene and allele function via Cell Painting. Rohban MH, et al. Elife. 2017, Mar 18;6. pii: e24060. PubMed PMID 28315521
How to cite: pDONR223_ATF4_WT was a gift from Jesse Boehm & William Hahn & David Root (Addgene plasmid # 82190 ; http://n2t.net/addgene:82190 ; RRID:Addgene_82190)
