>Addgene plasmid #82190 | pDONR223_ATF4_WT | depositor partial sequence | sequence record 155561 | Insert sequence
ATGACCGAAATGAGCTTCCTGAGCAGCGAGGTGTTGGTGGGGGACTTGATGTCCCCCTTCGACCAGTCGG
GTTTGGGGGCTGAAGAAAGCCTAGGTCTCTTAGATGATTACCTGGAGGTGGCCAAGCACTTCAAACCTCA
TGGGTTCTCCAGCGACAAGGCTAAGGCGGGCTCCTCCGAATGGCTGGCTGTGGATGGGTTGGTCAGTCCC
TCCAACAACAGCAAGGAGGATGCCTTCTCCGGGACAGATTGGATGTTGGAGAAAATGGATTTGAAGGAGT
TCGACTTGGATGCCCTGTTGGGTATAGATGACCTGGAAACCATGCCAGATGACCTTCTGACCACGTTGGA
TGACACTTGTGATCTCTTTGCCCCCCTAGTCCAGGAGACTAATAAGCAGCCCCCCCAGACGGTGAACCCA
ATTGGCCATCTCCCAGAAAGTTTAACAAAACCCGACCAGGTTGCCCCCTTCACCTTCTTACAACCTCTTC
CCCTTTCCCCAGGGGTCCTGTCCTCCACTCCAGATCATTCCTTTAGTTTAGAGCTGGGCAGTGAAGTGGA
TATCACTGAAGGAGATAGGAAGCCAGACTACACTGCTTACGTTGCCATGATCCCTCAGTGCATAAAGGAG
GAAGACACCCCTTCAGATAATGATAGTGGCATCTGTATGAGCCCAGAGTCCTATCTGGGGTCTCCTCAGC
ACAGCCCCTCTACCAGGGGCTCTCCAAATAGGAGCCTCCCATCTCCAGGTGTTCTCTGTGGGTCTGCCCG
TCCCAAACCTTACGATCCTCCTGGAGAGAAGATGGTAGCAGCAAAAGTAAAGGGTGAGAAACTGGATAAG
AAGCTGAAAAAAATGGAGCAAAACAAGACAGCAGCCACTAGGTACCGCCAGAAGAAGAGGGCGGAGCAGG
AGGCTCTTACTGGTGAGTGCAAAGAGCTGGAAAAGAAGAACGAGGCTCTAAAAGAGAGGGCGGATTCCCT
GGCCAAGGAGATCCAGTACCTGAAAGATTTGATAGAAGAGGTCCGCAAGGCAAGGGGGAAGAAAAGGGTC
CCC
